>Addgene plasmid #203534 | iCAP-BI-49-KanR | addgene full sequence | sequence record 407094 | Addgene NGS Result
GTCGACGGTATCGGGGGAGCTCGCAGGGTCTCCATTTTGAAGCGGGAGGTTTGAACGCGCAGCCGCCATG
CCGGGGTTTTACGAGATTGTGATTAAGGTCCCCAGCGACCTTGACGAGCATCTGCCCGGCATTTCTGACA
GCTTTGTGAACTGGGTGGCCGAGAAGGAATGGGAGTTGCCGCCAGATTCTGACATGGATCTGAATCTGAT
TGAGCAGGCACCCCTGACCGTGGCCGAGAAGCTGCAGCGCGACTTTCTGACGGAATGGCGCCGTGTGAGT
AAGGCCCCGGAGGCTCTTTTCTTTGTGCAATTTGAGAAGGGAGAGAGCTACTTCCACATGCACGTGCTCG
TGGAAACCACCGGGGTGAAATCCATGGTTTTGGGACGTTTCCTGAGTCAGATTCGCGAAAAACTGATTCA
GAGAATTTACCGCGGGATCGAGCCGACTTTGCCAAACTGGTTCGCGGTCACAAAGACCAGAAATGGCGCC
GGAGGCGGGAACAAGGTGGTGGATGAGTGCTACATCCCCAATTACTTGCTCCCCAAAACCCAGCCTGAGC
TCCAGTGGGCGTGGACTAATATGGAACAGTATTTAAGCGCCTGTTTGAATCTCACGGAGCGTAAACGGTT
GGTGGCGCAGCATCTGACGCACGTGTCGCAGACGCAGGAGCAGAACAAAGAGAATCAGAATCCCAATTCT
GATGCGCCGGTGATCAGATCAAAAACTTCAGCCAGGTACATGGAGCTGGTCGGGTGGCTCGTGGACAAGG
GGATTACCTCGGAGAAGCAGTGGATCCAGGAGGACCAGGCCTCATACATCTCCTTCAATGCGGCCTCCAA
CTCGCGGTCCCAAATCAAGGCTGCCTTGGACAATGCGGGAAAGATTATGAGCCTGACTAAAACCGCCCCC
GACTACCTGGTGGGCCAGCAGCCCGTGGAGGACATTTCCAGCAATCGGATTTATAAAATTTTGGAACTAA
ACGGGTACGATCCCCAATATGCGGCTTCCGTCTTTCTGGGATGGGCCACGAAAAAGTTCGGCAAGAGGAA
CACCATCTGGCTGTTTGGGCCTGCAACTACCGGGAAGACCAACATCGCGGAGGCCATAGCCCACACTGTG
CCCTTCTACGGGTGCGTAAACTGGACCAATGAGAACTTTCCCTTCAACGACTGTGTCGACAAGATGGTGA
TCTGGTGGGAGGAGGGGAAGATGACCGCCAAGGTCGTGGAGTCGGCCAAAGCCATTCTCGGAGGAAGCAA
GGTGCGCGTGGACCAGAAATGCAAGTCCTCGGCCCAGATAGACCCGACTCCCGTGATCGTCACCTCCAAC
ACCAACATGTGCGCCGTGATTGACGGGAACTCAACGACCTTCGAACACCAGCAGCCGTTGCAAGACCGGA
TGTTCAAATTTGAACTCACCCGCCGTCTGGATCATGACTTTGGGAAGGTCACCAAGCAGGAAGTCAAAGA
CTTTTTCCGGTGGGCAAAGGATCACGTGGTTGAGGTGGAGCATGAATTCTACGTCAAAAAGGGTGGAGCC
AAGAAAAGACCCGCCCCCAGTGACGCAGATATAAGTGAGCCCAAACGGGTGCGCGAGTCAGTTGCGCAGC
CATCGACGTCAGACGCGGAAGCTTCGATCAACTACGCGGACAGGTACCAAAACAAATGTTCTCGTCACGT
GGGCATGAATCTGATGCTGTTTCCCTGCAGACAATGCGAGAGACTGAATCAGAATTCAAATATCTGCTTC
ACTCACGGTGTCAAAGACTGTTTAGAGTGCTTTCCCGTGTCAGAATCTCAACCCGTTTCTGTCGTCAAAA
AGGCGTATCAGAAACTGTGCTACATTCATCACATCATGGGAAAGGTGCCAGACGCTTGCACTGCTTGCGA
CCTGGTCAATGTGGACTTGGATGACTGTGTTTCTGAACAATAAATGACTTAAACCAGGTATGAGTCGGCT
GGATAAATCTAAAGTCATAAACGGCGCTCTGGAATTACTCAATGAAGTCGGTATCGAAGGCCTGACGACA
AGGAAACTCGCTCAAAAGCTGGGAGTTGAGCAGCCTACCCTGTACTGGCACGTGAAGAACAAGCGGGCCC
TGCTCGATGCCCTGGCCATCGAGATGCTGGACAGGCATCATACCCACTTCTGCCCCCTGGAAGGCGAGTC
ATGGCAAGACTTTCTGCGGAACAACGCCAAGTCATTCCGCTGTGCTCTCCTCTCACATCGCGACGGGGCT
AAAGTGCATCTCGGCACCCGCCCAACAGAGAAACAGTACGAAACCCTGGAAAATCAGCTCGCGTTCCTGT
GTCAGCAAGGCTTCTCCCTGGAGAACGCACTGTACGCTCTGTCCGCCGTGGGCCACTTTACACTGGGCTG
CGTATTGGAGGAACAGGAGCATCAAGTAGCAAAAGAGGAAAGAGAGACACCTACCACCGATTCTATGCCC
CCACTTCTGAGACAAGCAATTGAGCTGTTCGACCGGCAGGGAGCCGAACCTGCCTTCCTTTTCGGCCTGG
AACTAATCATATGTGGCCTGGAGAAACAGCTAAAGTGCGAAAGCGGCGGGCCGGCCGACGCCCTTGACGA
TTTTGACTTAGACATGCTCCCAGCCGATGCCCTTGACGACTTTGACCTTGATATGCTGCCTGCTGACGCT
CTTGACGATTTTGACCTTGACATGCTCCCCGGGTAAATGCATGAATTCGATCTAGAGGGCCCTATTCTAT
AGTGTCACCTAAATGCTAGAGCTCGCTGATCAGCCTCGACTGTGCCTTCTAGTTGCCAGCCATCTGTTGT
TTGCCCCTCCCCCGTGCCTTCCTTGACCCTGGAAGGTGCCACTCCCACTGTCCTTTCCTAATAAAATGAG
GAAATTGCATCGCATTGTCTGAGTAGGTGTCATTCTATTCTGGGGGGTGGGGTGGGGCAGGACAGCAAGG
GGGAGGATTGGGAAGACAATAGCAGGCATGCTGGGGATGCGGTGGGCTCTATGGCTTCTGAGGCGGAAAG
AACCAGCTGGGGCTCGAATCAAGCTATCAAGTGCCACCTGACGTCTCCCTATCAGTGATAGAGAAGTCGA
CACGTCTCGAGCTCCCTATCAGTGATAGAGAAGGTACGTCTAGAACGTCTCCCTATCAGTGATAGAGAAG
TCGACACGTCTCGAGCTCCCTATCAGTGATAGAGAAGGTACGTCTAGAACGTCTCCCTATCAGTGATAGA
GAAGTCGACACGTCTCGAGCTCCCTATCAGTGATAGAGAAGGTACGTCTAGAACGTCTCCCTATCAGTGA
TAGAGAAGTCGACACGTCTCGAGCTCCCTATCAGTGATAGAGAAGGTACCCCCTATATAAGCAGAGAGAT
CTGTTCAAATTTGAACTGACTAAGCGGCTCCCGCCAGATTTTGGCAAGATTACTAAGCAGGAAGTCAAGG
ACTTTTTTGCTTGGGCAAAGGTCAATCAGGTGCCGGTGACTCACGAGTTTAAAGTTCCCAGGGAATTGGC
GGGAACTAAAGGGGCGGAGAAATCTCTAAAACGCCCACTGGGTGACGTCACCAATACTAGCTATAAAAGT
CTGGAGAAGCGGGCCAGGCTCTCATTTGTTCCCGAGACGCCTCGCAGTTCAGACGTGACTGTTGATCCCG
CTCCTCTGCGACCGCTAGCTTCGATCAACTACGCGGACAGGTACCAAAACAAATGTTCTCGTCACGTGGG
CATGAATCTGATGCTGTTTCCCTGCAGACAATGCGAGAGACTGAATCAGAATTCAAATATCTGCTTCACT
CACGGTGTCAAAGACTGTTTAGAGTGCTTTCCCGTGTCAGAATCTCAACCCGTTTCTGTCGTCAAAAAGG
CGTATCAGAAACTGTGCTACATTCATCACATCATGGGAAAGGTGCCAGACGCTTGCACTGCTTGCGACCT
GGTCAATGTGGACTTGGATGACTGTGTTTCTGAACAATAAATGACTTAAACCAGGTATGGCTGCCGATGG
TTATCTTCCAGATTGGCTCGAGGACAACCTTAGTGAAGGAATTCGCGAGTGGTGGGCTTTGAAACCTGGA
GCCCCTCAACCCAAGGCAAATCAACAACATCAAGACAACGCTCGAGGTCTTGTGCTTCCGGGTTACAAAT
ACCTTGGACCCGGCAACGGACTCGACAAGGGGGAGCCGGTCAACGCAGCAGACGCGGCGGCCCTCGAGCA
CGACAAGGCCTACGACCAGCAGCTCAAGGCCGGAGACAACCCGTACCTCAAGTACAACCACGCCGACGCC
GAGTTCCAGGAGCGGCTCAAAGAAGATACGTCTTTTGGGGGCAACCTCGGGCGAGCAGTCTTCCAGGCCA
AAAAGAGGCTTCTTGAACCTCTTGGTCTGGTTGAGGAAGCGGCTAAGACGGCTCCTGGAAAGAAGAGGCC
TGTAGAGCAGTCTCCTCAGGAACCGGACTCCTCCGCGGGTATTGGCAAATCGGGTGCACAGCCCGCTAAA
AAGAGACTCAATTTCGGTCAGACTGGCGACACAGAGTCAGTCCCAGACCCTCAACCAATCGGAGAACCTC
CCGCAGCCCCCTCAGGTGTGGGATCTCTTACAATGGCTTCAGGTGGTGGCGCACCAGTGGCAGACAATAA
CGAAGGTGCCGATGGAGTGGGTAGTTCCTCGGGAAATTGGCATTGCGATTCCCAATGGCTGGGGGACAGA
GTCATCACCACCAGCACCCGAACCTGGGCCCTGCCCACCTACAACAATCACCTCTACAAGCAAATCTCCA
ACAGCACATCTGGAGGATCTTCAAATGACAACGCCTACTTCGGCTACAGCACCCCCTGGGGGTATTTTGA
CTTCAACAGATTCCACTGCCACTTCTCACCACGTGACTGGCAGCGACTCATCAACAACAACTGGGGATTC
CGGCCTAAGCGACTCAACTTCAAGCTCTTCAACATTCAGGTCAAAGAGGTTACGGACAACAATGGAGTCA
AGACCATCGCCAATAACCTTACCAGCACGGTCCAGGTCTTCACGGACTCAGACTATCAGCTCCCGTACGT
GCTCGGGTCGGCTCACGAGGGCTGCCTCCCGCCGTTCCCAGCGGACGTTTTCATGATTCCTCAGTACGGG
TATCTGACGCTTAATGATGGAAGCCAGGCCGTGGGTCGTTCGTCCTTTTACTGCCTGGAATATTTCCCGT
CGCAAATGCTAAGAACGGGTAACAACTTCCAGTTCAGCTACGAGTTTGAGAACGTACCTTTCCATAGCAG
CTACGCTCACAGCCAAAGCCTGGACCGACTAATGAATCCACTCATCGACCAATACTTGTACTATCTCTCT
AGAACTATTAACGGTTCTGGACAGAATCAACAAACGCTAAAATTCAGTGTGGCCGGACCCAGCAACATGG
CTGTCCAGGGAAGAAACTACATACCTGGACCCAGCTACCGACAACAACGTGTCTCAACCACTGTGACTCA
AAACAACAACAGCGAATTTGCTTGGCCTGGAGCTTCTTCTTGGGCTCTCAATGGACGTAATAGCTTGATG
AATCCTGGACCTGCTATGGCCAGCCACAAAGAAGGAGAGGACCGTTTCTTTCCTTTGTCTGGATCTTTAA
TTTTTGGCAAACAAGGAACTGGAAGAGACAACGTGGATGCGGACAAAGTCATGATAACCAACGAAGAAGA
AATTAAAACTACTAACCCGGTAGCAACGGAGTCCTATGGACAAGTGGCCACAAACCACCAGAGTGCCCAA
GTCGACTTTGTGCCTCCGCGTGCACAGGCGCAGACCGGTTGGGTTCAAAACCAAGGAATACTTCCGGGTA
TGGTTTGGCAGGACAGAGATGTGTACCTGCAAGGACCCATTTGGGCCAAAATTCCTCACACGGACGGCAA
CTTTCACCCTTCTCCGCTGATGGGAGGGTTTGGAATGAAGCACCCGCCTCCTCAGATCCTCATCAAAAAC
ACACCTGTACCTGCGGATCCTCCAACGGCCTTCAACAAGGACAAGCTGAACTCTTTCATCACCCAGTATT
CTACTGGCCAAGTCAGCGTGGAGATCGAGTGGGAGCTGCAGAAGGAAAACAGCAAGCGCTGGAACCCGGA
GATCCAGTACACTTCCAACTATTACAAGTCTAATAATGTTGAATTTGCTGTTAATACTGAAGGTGTATAT
AGTGAACCCCGCCCCATTGGCACCAGATACCTGACTCGTAATCTGTAATTGCTTGTTAATCAATAAACCG
TTTAATTCGTTTCAGTTGAACTTTGGTCTCTGCGAAGGGCGAATTCGTTTAAACCTGCAGGACTAGAGGT
CCTGTATTAGAGGTCACGTGAGTGTTTTGCGACATTTTGCGACACCATGTGGTCACGCTGGGTATTTAAG
CCCGAGTGAGCACGCAGGGTCTCCATTTTGAAGCGGGAGGTTTGAACGCGCAGCCGCCAAGCCGAATTCT
GCAGATATCCATCACACTGGCGGCCGCTCGACTAGAGCGGCCGCCACCGCGGTGGAGCTCCAGCTTTTGT
TCCCTTTAGTGAGGGTTAATTGCGCGCTTGGCGTAATCATGGTCATAGCTGTTTCCTGTGTGAAATTGTT
ATCCGCTCACAATTCCACACAACATACGAGCCGGAAGCATAAAGTGTAAAGCCTGGGGTGCCTAATGAGT
GAGCTAACTCACATTAATTGCGTTGCGCTCACTGCCCGCTTTCCAGTCGGGAAACCTGTCGTGCCAGCTG
CATTAATGAATCGGCCAACGCGCGGGGAGAGGCGGTTTGCGTATTGGGCGCTCTTCCGCTTCCTCGCTCA
CTGACTCGCTGCGCTCGGTCGTTCGGCTGCGGCGAGCGGTATCAGCTCACTCAAAGGCGGTAATACGGTT
ATCCACAGAATCAGGGGATAACGCAGGAAAGAACATGTGAGCAAAAGGCCAGCAAAAGGCCAGGAACCGT
AAAAAGGCCGCGTTGCTGGCGTTTTTCCATAGGCTCCGCCCCCCTGACGAGCATCACAAAAATCGACGCT
CAAGTCAGAGGTGGCGAAACCCGACAGGACTATAAAGATACCAGGCGTTTCCCCCTGGAAGCTCCCTCGT
GCGCTCTCCTGTTCCGACCCTGCCGCTTACCGGATACCTGTCCGCCTTTCTCCCTTCGGGAAGCGTGGCG
CTTTCTCATAGCTCACGCTGTAGGTATCTCAGTTCGGTGTAGGTCGTTCGCTCCAAGCTGGGCTGTGTGC
ACGAACCCCCCGTTCAGCCCGACCGCTGCGCCTTATCCGGTAACTATCGTCTTGAGTCCAACCCGGTAAG
ACACGACTTATCGCCACTGGCAGCAGCCACTGGTAACAGGATTAGCAGAGCGAGGTATGTAGGCGGTGCT
ACAGAGTTCTTGAAGTGGTGGCCTAACTACGGCTACACTAGAAGAACAGTATTTGGTATCTGCGCTCTGC
TGAAGCCAGTTACCTTCGGAAAAAGAGTTGGTAGCTCTTGATCCGGCAAACAAACCACCGCTGGTAGCGG
TGGTTTTTTTGTTTGCAAGCAGCAGATTACGCGCAGAAAAAAAGGATCTCAAGAAGATCCTTTGATCTTT
TCTACGGGGTCTGACGCTCAGTGGAACGAAAACTCACGTTAAGGGATTTTGGTCATGAGATTATCAAAAA
GGATCTTCACCTAGATCCTTTTAAATTAAAAATGAAGTTTTAAATCAATCTAAAGTATATATGAGTAAAC
TTGGTCTGACAGTTATTAGAAAAACTCATCGAGCATCAAATGAAACTGCAATTTATTCATATCAGGATTA
TCAATACCATATTTTTGAAAAAGCCGTTTCTGTAATGAAGGAGAAAACTCACCGAGGCAGTTCCATAGGA
TGGCAAGATCCTGGTATCGGTCTGCGATTCCGACTCGTCCAACATCAATACAACCTATTAATTTCCCCTC
GTCAAAAATAAGGTTATCAAGTGAGAAATCACCATGAGTGACGACTGAATCCGGTGAGAATGGCAAAAGT
TTATGCATTTCTTTCCAGACTTGTTCAACAGGCCAGCCATTACGCTCGTCATCAAAATCACTCGCATCAA
CCAAACCGTTATTCATTCGTGATTGCGCCTGAGCGAGACGAAATACGCGATCGCTGTTAAAAGGACAATT
ACAAACAGGAATCGAATGCAACCGGCGCAGGAACACTGCCAGCGCATCAACAATATTTTCACCTGAATCA
GGATATTCTTCTAATACCTGGAATGCTGTTTTTCCGGGGATCGCAGTGGTGAGTAACCATGCATCATCAG
GAGTACGGATAAAATGCTTGATGGTCGGAAGAGGCATAAATTCCGTCAGCCAGTTTAGTCTGACCATCTC
ATCTGTAACATCATTGGCAACGCTACCTTTGCCATGTTTCAGAAACAACTCTGGCGCATCGGGCTTCCCA
TACAAGCGATAGATTGTCGCACCTGATTGCCCGACATTATCGCGAGCCCATTTATACCCATATAAATCAG
CATCCATGTTGGAATTTAATCGCGGCCTCGACGTTTCCCGTTGAATATGGCTCATACTCTTCCTTTTTCA
ATATTATTGAAGCATTTATCAGGGTTATTGTCTCATGAGCGGATACATATTTGAATGTATTTAGAAAAAT
AAACAAATAGGGGTTCCGCGCACATTTCCCCGAAAAGTGCCACCTAAATTGTAAGCGTTAATATTTTGTT
AAAATTCGCGTTAAATTTTTGTTAAATCAGCTCATTTTTTAACCAATAGGCCGAAATCGGCAAAATCCCT
TATAAATCAAAAGAATAGACCGAGATAGGGT
[37 nt withheld, positions 8782-8818]
AAAGAACGTGGACTCCAACGTCAAAGG
[49 nt withheld, positions 8846-8894]
T
[91 nt withheld, positions 8896-8986]
G
[124 nt withheld, positions 8988-9111]
CCCATTCGCCATTCAGGCTGCGCAACTGTTGGGAAGGGCGATCGGTGCGGGCCTCTTCGCTATTACGCCA
GCTGGCGAAAGGGGGATGTGCTGCAAGGCGATTAAGTTGGGTAACGCCAGGGTTTTCCCAGTCACGACGT
TGTAAAACGACGGCCAGTGAGCGCGCGTAATACGACTCACTATAGGGCGAATTGGGTACCGGGCCCCCCC
TCGATCGAG
Features (pLannotate 1.2.2; 29 found; start..end, strand, type, name):
     68..1930    +  CDS            Rep78: REP78_AAV2S - Experimental evidence at protein level: Swiss-Prot protein existence level 1. Plays an essential role in the initiation of viral DNA synthesis. Binds specifically to an inverted terminal repeat element (ITR) on the 3' and 5' ends of the viral DNA, where it cleaves a site specifically to generate a priming site for initiation of the synthesis of a complementary strand. Plays also a role as transcriptional regulator, DNA helicase and as key factors in site-specific integration of the viral genome. Regulates host PKA activity by interacting with host PRKX as a mechanism of interferi
   1971..2647    +  CDS            rtTA3 (fragment): reverse tetracycline transactivator 3 activates expression from Tet-responsive promoters in the presence of doxycycline
   2577..2687    +  CDS            VP48: 3 tandem repeats of the minimal activation domain of herpes simplex virus VP16 (Cheng et al., 2013)
   2726..2744    -  promoter       SP6 promoter: promoter for bacteriophage SP6 RNA polymerase
   2770..2994    +  polyA_signal   bGH poly(A) signal: bovine growth hormone polyadenylation signal
   2998..3019    +  promoter       SV40 promoter (fragment): SV40 enhancer and early promoter
   3055..3075    +  promoter       tight TRE promoter (fragment): Tet-responsive promoter PTight, consisting of seven tet operator sequences followed by the minimal CMV promoter
   3092..3112    +  promoter       tight TRE promoter (fragment): Tet-responsive promoter PTight, consisting of seven tet operator sequences followed by the minimal CMV promoter
   3129..3149    +  promoter       tight TRE promoter (fragment): Tet-responsive promoter PTight, consisting of seven tet operator sequences followed by the minimal CMV promoter
   3166..3186    +  promoter       tight TRE promoter (fragment): Tet-responsive promoter PTight, consisting of seven tet operator sequences followed by the minimal CMV promoter
   3203..3223    +  promoter       tight TRE promoter (fragment): Tet-responsive promoter PTight, consisting of seven tet operator sequences followed by the minimal CMV promoter
   3240..3260    +  promoter       tight TRE promoter (fragment): Tet-responsive promoter PTight, consisting of seven tet operator sequences followed by the minimal CMV promoter
   3277..3297    +  promoter       tight TRE promoter (fragment): Tet-responsive promoter PTight, consisting of seven tet operator sequences followed by the minimal CMV promoter
   3314..3334    +  promoter       tight TRE promoter (fragment): Tet-responsive promoter PTight, consisting of seven tet operator sequences followed by the minimal CMV promoter
   3340..3957    +  CDS            Rep52 (fragment): REP52_AAV2S - Experimental evidence at protein level: Swiss-Prot protein existence level 1. Plays a critical role during packaging of viral DNA into empty capsids, where they are thought to be part of the packaging motor complex. The single stranded genomic DNA is packaged in a 3' to 5' direction and requires the association between viral DNA and Rep40. Regulates host PKA activity by interacting with host PRKX as a mechanism to interfere with helper virus propagation and to promote its own replication. From Adeno-associated virus 2 (isolate Srivastava/1982) (AAV-2).
   3977..6205    +  CDS            VP1: CAPSD_AAV2S - Experimental evidence at protein level: Swiss-Prot protein existence level 1. Capsid protein self-assembles to form an icosahedral capsid with a T=1 symmetry, about 22 nm in diameter, and consisting of 60 copies of three size variants of the capsid protein VP1, VP2 and VP3 which differ in their N-terminus. The capsid encapsulates the genomic ssDNA. Binds to host cell heparan sulfate and uses host ITGA5-ITGB1 as coreceptor on the cell surface to provide virion attachment to target cell. This attachment induces virion internalization predominantly through clathrin-dependent endocyt
   6472..6500    -  misc_feature   MCS (fragment): pBluescript multiple cloning site
   6513..6531    -  promoter       T3 promoter: promoter for bacteriophage T3 RNA polymerase
   6576..6592    -  protein_bind   lac operator: The lac repressor binds to the lac operator to inhibit transcription in E. coli. This inhibition can be relieved by adding lactose or isopropyl-β-D-thiogalactopyranoside (IPTG). lac repressor encoded by lacI
   6600..6630    -  promoter       lac promoter: promoter for the E. coli lac operon
   6645..6666    -  protein_bind   CAP binding site: CAP binding activates transcription in the presence of cAMP. E. coli catabolite activator protein
   6679..6771    -  CDS            lacI (fragment): lac repressor; lacI; The lac repressor binds to the lac operator to inhibit transcription in E. coli. This inhibition can be relieved by adding lactose or isopropyl-β-D-thiogalactopyranoside (IPTG).
   6954..7542    -  rep_origin     ori: high-copy-number ColE1/pMB1/pBR322/pUC origin of replication
   7716..8525    -  CDS            KanR: aminoglycoside phosphotransferase; aph(3')-Ia; confers resistance to kanamycin in bacteria or G418 (Geneticin®) in eukaryotes
   8526..8630    -  promoter       AmpR promoter: bla
   8683..9111    -  rep_origin     f1 ori (sequence partly withheld): f1 bacteriophage origin of replication; arrow indicates direction of (+) strand synthesis
   9116..9271    -  CDS            lacZα (fragment): LacZα fragment of β-galactosidase; lacZ fragment
   9279..9297    +  promoter       T7 promoter: promoter for bacteriophage T7 RNA polymerase
   9306..9325    -  misc_feature   MCS (fragment): pBluescript multiple cloning site
