[The description below was written by a language model from this plasmid's Addgene catalogue record and pLannotate feature annotations shown in this document.]
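Description:
iCAP-BI-49-KanR is an AAV Rep/Cap packaging plasmid used to produce recombinant AAV carrying the engineered AAV-BI49 capsid. It is built on the iCAP-KanR backbone, a pBluescript-type vector. It carries a high-copy ColE1/pUC origin, an f1 origin, remnants of the lac/lacZα region with flanking T3 and T7 promoters, and a kanamycin resistance gene (aph(3')-Ia) driven by the AmpR (bla) promoter for selection in E. coli. No AAV inverted terminal repeats are annotated, which fits a helper construct that supplies packaging functions in trans rather than being packaged itself.

The feature table shows an AAV2 Rep78 open reading frame. This is followed by a tetracycline-controlled transactivator annotated as an rtTA3 fragment with a VP16-derived (VP48) activation domain, and then a bGH polyadenylation signal. Downstream lies an array of eight tet operator repeats, annotated as TRE-tight fragments. The array sits just ahead of a partial Rep52 segment and a full-length VP1 capsid reading frame, which also encodes the overlapping VP2 and VP3 proteins. This layout suggests that the co-encoded transactivator drives Cap expression through the Tet-responsive elements. The record does not say whether the transactivator is the tet-on or tet-off form, and it does not name the promoter driving Rep. The capsid gene was annotated by similarity to AAV2 VP1, but the catalogue lists it as the synthetic AAV-BI49 Cap and does not give its parental serotype or its specific modifications.

The stated purpose is RepCap supply for AAV production, normally by co-transfection of producer cells with an ITR-flanked genome plasmid and adenoviral helper functions. The associated publication concerns engineering capsid-receptor interactions so that AAV vectors can cross the blood-brain barrier and reach the central nervous system.
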