Addgene plasmid #203534: iCAP-BI-49-KanR
Purpose: RepCap for AAV production
Depositing lab: Ben Deverman. Depositing organization: Broad Institute. Publication: Targeting AAV vectors to the central nervous system by engineering capsid-receptor interactions that enable crossing of the blood-brain barrier. Huang Q, Chen AT, Chan KY, Sorensen H, Barry AJ, Azari B, Zheng Q, Beddow T, Zhao B, Tobey IG, Moncada-Reid C, Eid FE, Walkey CJ, Ljungberg MC, Lagor WR, Heaney JD, Chan YA, Deverman BE. PLoS Biol. 2023 Jul 19;21(7):e3002112. doi: 10.1371/journal.pbio.3002112. eCollection 2023 Jul. PubMed 37467291.
Backbone
  Vector backbone: iCAP-KanR
  Vector type: Mammalian Expression, AAV
Growth in bacteria
  Bacterial resistance: Kanamycin, 50 μg/mL
  Growth temperature: 37°C
  Growth strain: NEB Stable
  Copy number: High Copy
Gene/Insert
  Gene/Insert name: AAV-BI49 Cap
  Species: Synthetic
  Cloning method: Unknown
Terms and licenses: Academic/Nonprofit Terms; Industry Terms: Not Available to Industry
How to cite: iCAP-BI-49-KanR was a gift from Ben Deverman (Addgene plasmid # 203534 ; http://n2t.net/addgene:203534 ; RRID:Addgene_203534)
